Addgene plasmid #244306: pAAVLINK-EF1alpha-HA-5'-ERBIN
Purpose: 5' AAVLINK plasmid for ERBIN expression
Depositing lab: Zhonghua Lu. Depositing organization: Shenzhen Institute of Advanced Technology (SIAT), Chinese Academy of Sciences. Publication: AAVLINK: A potent DNA-recombination method for large cargo delivery in gene therapy. Lin J, Lin Y, Liu N, Cao W, Zhang J, Wen S, Zhang Y, Liao W, Hong Z, Lin Y, Liu Q, Liu H, Li Q, Chen B, Li M, Luo Z, Yang L, Yang Y, Zheng SH, Wang Y, Chu H, Hu Y, Qin Y, Luo BX, Tian S, Chen Y, Yan T, Yang L, Wang H, Liu T, Jiang Y, Lu Z. Cell. 2026 Feb 5;189(3):969-986.e17. doi: 10.1016/j.cell.2025.12.039. Epub 2026 Jan 27. PubMed 41605211.
Backbone
  Vector backbone: pAAV-MCS2
  Backbone manufacturer: Steve Jackson (Addgene # 46954)
  Vector type: AAV
Growth in bacteria
  Bacterial resistance: Ampicillin, 100 μg/mL
  Growth temperature: 37°C
  Growth strain: NEB Stable
  Copy number: High Copy
Gene/Insert
  Gene/Insert name: ERBIN
  Species: H. sapiens (human)
  Entrez Gene: ERBIN (a.k.a. ERBB2IP, HEL-S-78, LAP2)
  Promoter: EF1alpha
  Tag / fusion protein: HA (N terminal on insert)
  Cloning method: Restriction Enzyme; 5′ cloning site unknown (unknown if destroyed)
Terms and licenses: Academic/Nonprofit Terms; Industry Terms: Not Available to Industry
Depositor comments: See publication for corresponding AAV Link vectors.
How to cite: pAAVLINK-EF1alpha-HA-5'-ERBIN was a gift from Zhonghua Lu (Addgene plasmid # 244306 ; http://n2t.net/addgene:244306 ; RRID:Addgene_244306)
