[The description below was written by a language model from this plasmid's Addgene catalogue record and pLannotate feature annotations shown in this document.]
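Description:
pAAVLINK-EF1alpha-HA-5'-ERBIN is an AAV transfer plasmid built on the pAAV-MCS2 backbone. It is the 5' half of a split-vector AAVLINK pair for delivering human ERBIN (also called ERBB2IP or LAP2), a coding sequence too large for comfortable packaging in a single AAV genome. In bacteria it replicates from a high-copy ColE1/pUC-type origin and is selected with ampicillin through the bla gene. An f1 phage origin is also present. The annotation detects the AAV2 inverted terminal repeats only as fragments on either side of the cassette, which is common for these repeat-rich, structured elements in assembled sequencing reads. The recorded use of a recombination-deficient stable strain fits with the need to preserve ITRs.

Between the ITRs, the EF-1α core promoter is followed by a truncated HTLV-1 5' LTR segment, a hybrid arrangement commonly used to boost expression from a compact promoter. This drives an N-terminally HA-tagged fragment of the ERBIN open reading frame. The HA tag is listed in the catalogue fields but not annotated in the feature table. The coding fragment runs directly into a short piece of the chimeric β-globin/immunoglobulin intron, presumably supplying a splice donor, and then a lox2272 site. No polyadenylation signal is annotated.

This layout suggests that Cre-mediated recombination at lox2272 joins this genome to a partner 3' vector carrying the rest of ERBIN. The lox site would then lie within an intron that is spliced out to restore the full-length transcript. The record does not spell out this mechanism or identify the partner vector, referring instead to the associated publication. The plasmid is intended for producing the 5' AAV for large-cargo ERBIN expression.
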