Features (pLannotate 1.2.2; 15 found; start..end, strand, type, name):
     12..39      +  repeat_region  AAV2 ITR (fragment): inverted terminal repeat of adeno-associated virus serotype 2 inverted
     68..95      +  repeat_region  AAV2 ITR (fragment): inverted terminal repeat of adeno-associated virus serotype 2 inverted
    175..386     +  promoter       EF-1α core promoter: core promoter for human elongation factor EF-1α
    399..667     +  LTR            5' LTR (truncated): truncated 5' long terminal repeat (LTR) from human T-cell leukemia virus (HTLV) type 1
    737..3199    +  CDS            ERBIN (fragment): ERBIN_HUMAN - Also known as ERBB2IP From Homo sapiens (Human).
   3197..3237    +  intron         chimeric intron (fragment): chimera between introns from human β-globin and immunoglobulin heavy chain genes
   3246..3274    +  protein_bind   lox2272 (fragment): Cre-mediated recombination occurs in the 8-bp core sequence (GGATACTT). lox2272 sites are compatible with each other, but incompatible with loxP or loxN sites (Lee and Saito, 1988). Cre recombinase
   3319..3400    +  repeat_region  AAV2 ITR (fragment): inverted terminal repeat of adeno-associated virus serotype 2 inverted
   3442..3493    -  misc_feature   bom (fragment): basis of mobility region from pBR322
   3512..3967    +  rep_origin     f1 ori (sequence partly withheld): f1 bacteriophage origin of replication; arrow indicates direction of (+) strand synthesis
   3968..4017    -  misc_feature   bom (fragment): basis of mobility region from pBR322
   4119..4154    -  CDS            rop (fragment): Rop protein, which maintains plasmids at low copy number; rop
   4249..4353    +  promoter       AmpR promoter: bla
   4354..5214    +  CDS            AmpR: β-lactamase; bla; confers resistance to ampicillin, carbenicillin, and related antibiotics
   5385..5973    +  rep_origin     ori: high-copy-number ColE1/pMB1/pBR322/pUC origin of replication
>Addgene plasmid #244306 | pAAVLINK-EF1alpha-HA-5'-ERBIN | addgene full sequence | sequence record 491793 | Addgene NGS Result
CCTGCAGGCAGCTGCGCGCTCGCTCGCTCACTGAGGCCGCCCGGGCGTCGGGCGACCTTTGGTCGCCCGG
CCTCAGTGAGCGAGCGAGCGCGCAGAGAGGGAGTGGCCAACTCCATCACTAGGGGTTCCTGCGGCCGCAC
GCGTGGATCTGCGATCGCTCCGGTGCCCGTCAGTGGGCAGAGCGCACATCGCCCACAGTCCCCGAGAAGT
TGGGGGGAGGGGTCGGCAATTGAACGGGTGCCTAGAGAAGGTGGCGCGGGGTAAACTGGGAAAGTGATGT
CGTGTACTGGCTCCGCCTTTTTCCCGAGGGTGGGGGAGAACCGTATATAAGTGCAGTAGTCGCCGTGAAC
GTTCTTTTTCGCAACGGGTTTGCCGCCAGAACACAGCTGAAGCTTCGAGGGGCTCGCATCTCTCCTTCAC
GCGCCCGCCGCCCTACCTGAGGCCGCCATCCACGCCGGTTGAGTCGCGTTCTGCCGCCTCCCGCCTGTGG
TGCCTCCTGAACTGCGTCCGCCGTCTAGGTAAGTTTAAAGCTCAGGTCGAGACCGGGCCTTTGTCCGGCG
CTCCCTTGGAGCCTACCTAGACTCAGCCGGCTCTCCACGCTTTGCCTGACCCTGCTTGCTCAACTCTACG
TCTTTGTTTCGTTTTCTGTTCTGCGCCGTTACAGATCCAAGCTGTGACCGGCGCCTACCGTACGGCCACC
ATGTACCCTTATGACGTACCTGACTATGCTGGATCTACTACAAAACGAAGTTTGTTTGTGCGGTTGGTAC
CATGTCGCTGTCTACGAGGGGAAGAGGAGACTGTCACTACTCTTGATTATTCTCATTGCAGCTTAGAACA
AGTTCCGAAAGAGATTTTTACTTTTGAAAAAACCTTGGAGGAACTCTATTTAGATGCTAATCAGATTGAA
GAGCTTCCAAAGCAACTTTTTAACTGTCAGTCTTTACACAAACTGAGTTTGCCAGACAATGATTTAACAA
CGTTACCAGCATCCATTGCAAACCTTATTAATCTCAGGGAACTGGATGTCAGCAAGAATGGAATACAGGA
GTTTCCAGAAAATATAAAAAATTGTAAAGTTTTGACAATTGTGGAGGCCAGTGTAAACCCTATTTCCAAG
CTCCCTGATGGATTTTCTCAGCTGTTAAACCTAACCCAGTTGTATCTGAATGATGCTTTTCTTGAGTTCT
TGCCAGCAAATTTTGGCAGATTAACTAAACTCCAAATATTAGAGCTTAGAGAAAACCAGTTAAAAATGTT
GCCTAAAACTATGAATAGACTGACCCAGCTGGAAAGATTGGATTTGGGAAGTAACGAATTCACGGAAGTG
CCTGAAGTACTTGAGCAACTAAGTGGATTGAAAGAGTTTTGGATGGATGCTAATAGACTGACTTTTATTC
CAGGGTTTATTGGTAGTTTGAAACAGCTCACATATTTGGATGTTTCTAAAAATAATATTGAAATGGTTGA
AGAAGGAATTTCAACATGTGAAAACCTTCAAGACCTCCTATTATCAAGCAATTCACTTCAGCAGCTTCCT
GAGACTATTGGTTTGTTGAAGAATATAACAACGCTTAAAATAGATGAAAACCAGTTAATGTATCTGCCAG
ACTCTATAGGAGGGTTAATATCAGTAGAAGAACTGGATTGTAGTTTCAATGAAGTTGAAGCTTTGCCTTC
ATCTATTGGGCAGCTTACTAACTTAAGAACTTTTGCTGCTGATCATAATTACTTACAGCAGTTGCCCCCA
GAGATTGGAAGCTGGAAAAATATAACTGTGCTGTTTCTCCATTCCAATAAACTTGAGACACTTCCAGAGG
AAATGGGTGATATGCAAAAATTAAAAGTCATTAATTTAAGTGATAATAGATTAAAGAATTTACCCTTTAG
CTTTACAAAGCTACAGCAATTGACAGCTATGTGGCTCTCAGATAATCAGTCCAAACCCCTGATACCTCTT
CAAAAAGAAACTGATTCAGAGACCCAGAAAATGGTGCTTACCAACTACATGTTCCCTCAACAGCCAAGGA
CTGAGGATGTTATGTTTATATCAGATAATGAAAGTTTTAACCCTTCATTGTGGGAGGAACAGAGGAAACA
GCGGGCTCAAGTTGCATTTGAATGTGATGAAGACAAAGATGAAAGGGAGGCACCTCCCAGGGAGGGAAAT
TTAAAAAGATATCCAACACCATACCCAGATGAGCTTAAGAATATGGTCAAAACTGTTCAAACCATTGTAC
ATAGATTAAAAGATGAAGAGACCAATGAAGACTCAGGAAGAGATTTGAAACCACATGAAGATCAACAAGA
TATAAATAAAGATGTGGGTGTGAAGACCTCAGAAAGTACTACTACAGTAAAAAGCAAAGTTGATGAAAGA
GAAAAATATATGATAGGAAACTCTGTACAGAAGATCAGTGAACCTGAAGCTGAGATTAGTCCTGGGAGTT
TACCAGTGACTGCAAATATGAAAGCCTCTGAGAACTTGAAGCATATTGTTAACCATGATGATGTTTTTGA
GGAATCTGAAGAACTTTCTTCTGATGAAGAGATGAAAATGGCGGAGATGCGACCACCATTAATTGAAACC
TCTATTAACCAGCCAAAAGTCGTAGCACTTAGTAATAACAAAAAAGATGATACAAAGGAAACAGATTCTT
TATCAGATGAAGTTACACACAATAGCAATCAGAATAACAGCAATTGTTCTTCTCCATCTCGGATGTCTGA
TTCAGTTTCTCTTAATACTGATAGTAGTCAAGACACCTCACTCTGCTCTCCAGTGAAACAAACTCATATT
GATATTAATTCCAAAATCAGGCAAGAAGATGAAAATTTTAACAGCCTTTTACAAAATGGAGATATTTTAA
ACAGTTCAACAGAGGAAAAGTTCAAAGCTCATGATAAAAAAGATTTTAACTTACCTGAATATGATTTGAA
TGTTGAAGAGCGATTAGTTCTAATTGAGAAAAGTGTTGACTCAACAGCCACAGCTGATGACACTCACAAA
TTAGATCATATCAATATGAATCTTAATAAACTTATAACTAATGATACATTTCAACCAGAGATCATGGAAA
GATCAAAAACACAGGATATTGTGCTTGGAACAAGCTTTTTAAGCATTAATTCTAAAGAGGAAACTGAGCA
CTTGGAAAATGGAAACAAGTATCCTAATTTGGAATCCGTAAATAAGGTAAGTATCAAGGTTACAAGACAG
GTTTAAGGAGACCAATAAGCTATTATTCGTATAGGATACTTTATACGAAGTTATTAAGTTATGGAGACCG
GTGTGGCACGTGCGGACCGAGCGGCCGCAGGAACCCCTAGTGATGGAGTTGGCCACTCCCTCTCTGCGCG
CTCGCTCGCTCACTGAGGCCGGGCGACCAAAGGTCGCCCGGCCTCAGTGAGCGAGCGAGCGCGCAGCTGC
CTGCAGGGGCGCCTGATGCGGTATTTTCTCCTTACGCATCTGTGCGGTATTTCACACCGCATA
[95 nt withheld, positions 3494-3588]
T
[46 nt withheld, positions 3590-3635]
C
[141 nt withheld, positions 3637-3777]
CCTTTGACGTTGGAGTCCACGTTCTTT
[37 nt withheld, positions 3805-3841]
ACTCTATCTCGGGCTATTCTTTTGATTTATAAGGGATTTTGCCGATTTCGGTCTATTGGTTAAAAAATGA
GCTGATTTAACAAAAATTTAACGCGAATTTTAACAAAATATTAACGTTTACAATTTTATGGTGCACTCTC
AGTACAATCTGCTCTGATGCCGCATAGTTAAGCCAGCCCCGACACCCGCCAACACCCGCTGACGCGCCCT
GACGGGCTTGTCTGCTCCCGGCATCCGCTTACAGACAAGCTGTGACCGTCTCCGGGAGCTGCATGTGTCA
GAGGTTTTCACCGTCATCACCGAAACGCGCGAGACGAAAGGGCCTCGTGATACGCCTATTTTTATAGGTT
AATGTCATGATAATAATGGTTTCTTAGACGTCAGGTGGCACTTTTCGGGGAAATGTGCGCGGAACCCCTA
TTTGTTTATTTTTCTAAATACATTCAAATATGTATCCGCTCATGAGACAATAACCCTGATAAATGCTTCA
ATAATATTGAAAAAGGAAGAGTATGAGTATTCAACATTTCCGTGTCGCCCTTATTCCCTTTTTTGCGGCA
TTTTGCCTTCCTGTTTTTGCTCACCCAGAAACGCTGGTGAAAGTAAAAGATGCTGAAGATCAGTTGGGTG
CACGAGTGGGTTACATCGAACTGGATCTCAACAGCGGTAAGATCCTTGAGAGTTTTCGCCCCGAAGAACG
TTTTCCAATGATGAGCACTTTTAAAGTTCTGCTATGTGGCGCGGTATTATCCCGTATTGACGCCGGGCAA
GAGCAACTCGGTCGCCGCATACACTATTCTCAGAATGACTTGGTTGAGTACTCACCAGTCACAGAAAAGC
ATCTTACGGATGGCATGACAGTAAGAGAATTATGCAGTGCTGCCATAACCATGAGTGATAACACTGCGGC
CAACTTACTTCTGACAACGATCGGAGGACCGAAGGAGCTAACCGCTTTTTTGCACAACATGGGGGATCAT
GTAACTCGCCTTGATCGTTGGGAACCGGAGCTGAATGAAGCCATACCAAACGACGAGCGTGACACCACGA
TGCCTGTAGCAATGGCAACAACGTTGCGCAAACTATTAACTGGCGAACTACTTACTCTAGCTTCCCGGCA
ACAATTAATAGACTGGATGGAGGCGGATAAAGTTGCAGGACCACTTCTGCGCTCGGCCCTTCCGGCTGGC
TGGTTTATTGCTGATAAATCTGGAGCCGGTGAGCGTGGGTCTCGCGGTATCATTGCAGCACTGGGGCCAG
ATGGTAAGCCCTCCCGTATCGTAGTTATCTACACGACGGGGAGTCAGGCAACTATGGATGAACGAAATAG
ACAGATCGCTGAGATAGGTGCCTCACTGATTAAGCATTGGTAACTGTCAGACCAAGTTTACTCATATATA
CTTTAGATTGATTTAAAACTTCATTTTTAATTTAAAAGGATCTAGGTGAAGATCCTTTTTGATAATCTCA
TGACCAAAATCCCTTAACGTGAGTTTTCGTTCCACTGAGCGTCAGACCCCGTAGAAAAGATCAAAGGATC
TTCTTGAGATCCTTTTTTTCTGCGCGTAATCTGCTGCTTGCAAACAAAAAAACCACCGCTACCAGCGGTG
GTTTGTTTGCCGGATCAAGAGCTACCAACTCTTTTTCCGAAGGTAACTGGCTTCAGCAGAGCGCAGATAC
CAAATACTGTTCTTCTAGTGTAGCCGTAGTTAGGCCACCACTTCAAGAACTCTGTAGCACCGCCTACATA
CCTCGCTCTGCTAATCCTGTTACCAGTGGCTGCTGCCAGTGGCGATAAGTCGTGTCTTACCGGGTTGGAC
TCAAGACGATAGTTACCGGATAAGGCGCAGCGGTCGGGCTGAACGGGGGGTTCGTGCACACAGCCCAGCT
TGGAGCGAACGACCTACACCGAACTGAGATACCTACAGCGTGAGCTATGAGAAAGCGCCACGCTTCCCGA
AGGGAGAAAGGCGGACAGGTATCCGGTAAGCGGCAGGGTCGGAACAGGAGAGCGCACGAGGGAGCTTCCA
GGGGGAAACGCCTGGTATCTTTATAGTCCTGTCGGGTTTCGCCACCTCTGACTTGAGCGTCGATTTTTGT
GATGCTCGTCAGGGGGGCGGAGCCTATGGAAAAACGCCAGCAACGCGGCCTTTTTACGGTTCCTGGCCTT
TTGCTGGCCTTTTGCTCACATGT
